>Addgene plasmid #186318 | pQE80_T5_AP10-ehaA_LacI | addgene full sequence | sequence record 364479 | Addgene NGS Result
AGAAATCATAAAAAATTTATTTGCTTTGTGAGCGGATAACAATTATAATAGATTCAATTGTGAGCGGATA
ACAATTTCACACAGAATTCATTAAAGAGGAGAAATTAACTATGAAATACCTGCTGCCGACCGCTGCTGCT
GGTCTGCTGCTCCTCGCTGCCCAGCCGGCGATGGCCATGAGAGGATCGTCTCCGGAAGACAAGCTGGCTC
AGATTAAGGAAAAGTTGCAACAAATTAAAGAGGAACTGGCCGCGAACGAGGAGAAATTGCAGGCTAACAA
ATATGGAGGTAGCGGTAGCGGCTCTGGATCAGGCAGCGGATCACTCGAGACACCTACGCCGGGTCCGGAT
CTGAATGTGGATAATGACCTGCGACCGGAGGCGGGTAGCTACATTGCGAACCTTGCAGCAGCGAATACCA
TGTTCACCACGCGTCTGCATGAGCGTCTGGGTAATACGTACTATACCGACATGGTGACGGGTGAGCAGAA
ACAAACCACTATGTGGATGCGCCATGAAGGTGGTCATAATAAATGGCGTGATGGCAGCGGCCAGCTGAAA
ACCCAAAGCAATCGCTATGTTCTGCAACTGGGAGGCGATGTCGCGCAGTGGAGCCAAAACGGCAGCGACC
GCTGGCATGTTGGGGTCATGGCGGGATATGGCAACAGCGACAGCAAAACCATTTCCTCGCGAACCGGTTA
TCGTGCAAAAGCGAGTGTGAACGGATATAGCACAGGCCTCTATGCCACCTGGTATGCCGATGACGAGTCG
CGTAATGGCGCGTATCTCGACAGTTGGGCGCAGTACAGCTGGTTTGATAACACAGTGAAAGGGGATGACT
TACAAAGTGAATCCTATAAATCAAAAGGATTTACCGCTTCACTGGAAGCTGGATACAAACACAAATTAGC
TGAATTTAATGGCAGCCAGGGAACGCGTAATGAATGGTATGTTCAGCCGCAAGCACAGGTTACCTGGATG
GGAGTCAAAGCCGATAAGCACCGCGAAAGCAACGGAACCCTCGTTCATAGCAACGGTGATGGCAATGTTC
AAACCCGACTTGGCGTAAAAACCTGGCTGAAGAGCCACCATAAAATGGATGACGGTAAATCCCGCGAGTT
CCAGCCGTTTGTAGAAGTGAACTGGCTACATAACAGTAAGGATTTCAGCACCAGTATGGATGGCGTGTCT
GTCACTCAGGATGGAGCCCGAAATATTGCTGAGATAAAAACCGGGGTGGAAGGACAGCTAAATGCCAACC
TGAATGTCTGGGGGAATGTGGGCGTTCAGGTTGCCGATAGGGGATATAATGACACCTCTGCAATGGTTGG
CATTAAGTGGCAATTCTGAAAGCTTAATTAGCTGAGCTTGGACTCCTGTTGATAGATCCAGTAATGACCT
CAGAACTCCATCTGGATTTGTTCAGAACGCTCGGTTGCCGCCGGGCGTTTTTTATTGGTGAGAATCCAAG
CTAGCTTGGCGAGATTTTCAGGAGCTAAGGAAGCTAAAATGGAGAAAAAAATCACTGGATATACCACCGT
TGATATATCCCAATGGCATCGTAAAGAACATTTTGAGGCATTTCAGTCAGTTGCTCAATGTACCTATAAC
CAGACCGTTCAGCTGGATATTACGGCCTTTTTAAAGACCGTAAAGAAAAATAAGCACAAGTTTTATCCGG
CCTTTATTCACATTCTTGCCCGCCTGATGAATGCTCATCCGGAATTTCGTATGGCAATGAAAGACGGTGA
GCTGGTGATATGGGATAGTGTTCACCCTTGTTACACCGTTTTCCATGAGCAAACTGAAACGTTTTCATCG
CTCTGGAGTGAATACCACGACGATTTCCGGCAGTTTCTACACATATATTCGCAAGATGTGGCGTGTTACG
GTGAAAACCTGGCCTATTTCCCTAAAGGGTTTATTGAGAATATGTTTTTCGTCTCAGCCAATCCCTGGGT
GAGTTTCACCAGTTTTGATTTAAACGTGGCCAATATGGACAACTTCTTCGCCCCCGTTTTCACCATGGGC
AAATATTATACGCAAGGCGACAAGGTGCTGATGCCGCTGGCGATTCAGGTTCATCATGCCGTTTGTGATG
GCTTCCATGTCGGCAGAATGCTTAATGAATTACAACAGTACTGCGATGAGTGGCAGGGCGGGGCGTAATT
TTTTTAAGGCAGTTATTGGTGCCCTTAAACGCCTGGGGTAATGACTCTCTAGCTTGAGGCATCAAATAAA
ACGAAAGGCTCAGTCGAAAGACTGGGCCTTTCGTTTTATCTGTTGTTTGTCGGTGAACGCTCTCCTGAGT
AGGACAAATCCGCCCTCTAGATTACGTGCAGTCGATGATAAGCTGTCAAACATGAGAATTGTGCCTAATG
AGTGAGCTAACTTACATTAATTGCGTTGCGCTCACTGCCCGCTTTCCAGTCGGGAAACCTGTCGTGCCAG
CTGCATTAATGAATCGGCCAACGCGCGGGGAGAGGCGGTTTGCGTATTGGGCGCCAGGGTGGTTTTTCTT
TTCACCAGTGAGACGGGCAACAGCTGATTGCCCTTCACCGCCTGGCCCTGAGAGAGTTGCAGCAAGCGGT
CCACGCTGGTTTGCCCCAGCAGGCGAAAATCCTGTTTGATGGTGGTTAACGGCGGGATATAACATGAGCT
GTCTTCGGTATCGTCGTATCCCACTACCGAGATATCCGCACCAACGCGCAGCCCGGACTCGGTAATGGCG
CGCATTGCGCCCAGCGCCATCTGATCGTTGGCAACCAGCATCGCAGTGGGAACGATGCCCTCATTCAGCA
TTTGCATGGTTTGTTGAAAACCGGACATGGCACTCCAGTCGCCTTCCCGTTCCGCTATCGGCTGAATTTG
ATTGCGAGTGAGATATTTATGCCAGCCAGCCAGACGCAGACGCGCCGAGACAGAACTTAATGGGCCCGCT
AACAGCGCGATTTGCTGGTGACCCAATGCGACCAGATGCTCCACGCCCAGTCGCGTACCGTCTTCATGGG
AGAAAATAATACTGTTGATGGGTGTCTGGTCAGAGACATCAAGAAATAACGCCGGAACATTAGTGCAGGC
AGCTTCCACAGCAATGGCATCCTGGTCATCCAGCGGATAGTTAATGATCAGCCCACTGACGCGTTGCGCG
AGAAGATTGTGCACCGCCGCTTTACAGGCTTCGACGCCGCTTCGTTCTACCATCGACACCACCACGCTGG
CACCCAGTTGATCGGCGCGAGATTTAATCGCCGCGACAATTTGCGACGGCGCGTGCAGGGCCAGACTGGA
GGTGGCAACGCCAATCAGCAACGACTGTTTGCCCGCCAGTTGTTGTGCCACGCGGTTGGGAATGTAATTC
AGCTCCGCCATCGCCGCTTCCACTTTTTCCCGCGTTTTCGCAGAAACGTGGCTGGCCTGGTTCACCACGC
GGGAAACGGTCTGATAAGAGACACCGGCATACTCTGCGACATCGTATAACGTTACTGGTTTCACATTCAC
CACCCTGAATTGACTCTCTTCCGGGCGCTATCATGCCATACCGCGAAAGGTTTTGCACCATTCGATGGTG
TCGGAATTTCGGGCAGCGTTGGGTCCTGGCCACGGGTGCGCATGATCTAGAGCTGCCTCGCGCGTTTCGG
TGATGACGGTGAAAACCTCTGACACATGCAGCTCCCGGAGACGGTCACAGCTTGTCTGTAAGCGGATGCC
GGGAGCAGACAAGCCCGTCAGGGCGCGTCAGCGGGTGTTGGCGGGTGTCGGGGCGCAGCCATGACCCAGT
CACGTAGCGATAGCGGAGTGTATACTGGCTTAACTATGCGGCATCAGAGCAGATTGTACTGAGAGTGCAC
CATATGCGGTGTGAAATACCGCACAGATGCGTAAGGAGAAAATACCGCATCAGGCGCTCTTCCGCTTCCT
CGCTCACTGACTCGCTGCGCTCGGTCGTTCGGCTGCGGCGAGCGGTATCAGCTCACTCAAAGGCGGTAAT
ACGGTTATCCACAGAATCAGGGGATAACGCAGGAAAGAACATGTGAGCAAAAGGCCAGCAAAAGGCCAGG
AACCGTAAAAAGGCCGCGTTGCTGGCGTTTTTCCATAGGCTCCGCCCCCCTGACGAGCATCACAAAAATC
GACGCTCAAGTCAGAGGTGGCGAAACCCGACAGGACTATAAAGATACCAGGCGTTTCCCCCTGGAAGCTC
CCTCGTGCGCTCTCCTGTTCCGACCCTGCCGCTTACCGGATACCTGTCCGCCTTTCTCCCTTCGGGAAGC
GTGGCGCTTTCTCATAGCTCACGCTGTAGGTATCTCAGTTCGGTGTAGGTCGTTCGCTCCAAGCTGGGCT
GTGTGCACGAACCCCCCGTTCAGCCCGACCGCTGCGCCTTATCCGGTAACTATCGTCTTGAGTCCAACCC
GGTAAGACACGACTTATCGCCACTGGCAGCAGCCACTGGTAACAGGATTAGCAGAGCGAGGTATGTAGGC
GGTGCTACAGAGTTCTTGAAGTGGTGGCCTAACTACGGCTACACTAGAAGGACAGTATTTGGTATCTGCG
CTCTGCTGAAGCCAGTTACCTTCGGAAAAAGAGTTGGTAGCTCTTGATCCGGCAAACAAACCACCGCTGG
TAGCGGTGGTTTTTTTGTTTGCAAGCAGCAGATTACGCGCAGAAAAAAAGGATCTCAAGAAGATCCTTTG
ATCTTTTCTACGGGGTCTGACGCTCAGTGGAACGAAAACTCACGTTAAGGGATTTTGGTCATGAGATTAT
CAAAAAGGATCTTCACCTAGATCCTTTTAAATTAAAAATGAAGTTTTAAATCAATCTAAAGTATATATGA
GTAAACTTGGTCTGACAGTTACCAATGCTTAATCAGTGAGGCACCTATCTCAGCGATCTGTCTATTTCGT
TCATCCATAGTTGCCTGACTCCCCGTCGTGTAGATAACTACGATACGGGAGGGCTTACCATCTGGCCCCA
GTGCTGCAATGATACCGCGAGACCCACGCTCACCGGCTCCAGATTTATCAGCAATAAACCAGCCAGCCGG
AAGGGCCGAGCGCAGAAGTGGTCCTGCAACTTTATCCGCCTCCATCCAGTCTATTAATTGTTGCCGGGAA
GCTAGAGTAAGTAGTTCGCCAGTTAATAGTTTGCGCAACGTTGTTGCCATTGCTACAGGCATCGTGGTGT
CACGCTCGTCGTTTGGTATGGCTTCATTCAGCTCCGGTTCCCAACGATCAAGGCGAGTTACATGATCCCC
CATGTTGTGCAAAAAAGCGGTTAGCTCCTTCGGTCCTCCGATCGTTGTCAGAAGTAAGTTGGCCGCAGTG
TTATCACTCATGGTTATGGCAGCACTGCATAATTCTCTTACTGTCATGCCATCCGTAAGATGCTTTTCTG
TGACTGGTGAGTACTCAACCAAGTCATTCTGAGAATAGTGTATGCGGCGACCGAGTTGCTCTTGCCCGGC
GTCAATACGGGATAATACCGCGCCACATAGCAGAACTTTAAAAGTGCTCATCATTGGAAAACGTTCTTCG
GGGCGAAAACTCTCAAGGATCTTACCGCTGTTGAGATCCAGTTCGATGTAACCCACTCGTGCACCCAACT
GATCTTCAGCATCTTTTACTTTCACCAGCGTTTCTGGGTGAGCAAAAACAGGAAGGCAAAATGCCGCAAA
AAAGGGAATAAGGGCGACACGGAAATGTTGAATACTCATACTCTTCCTTTTTCAATATTATTGAAGCATT
TATCAGGGTTATTGTCTCATGAGCGGATACATATTTGAATGTATTTAGAAAAATAAACAAATAGGGGTTC
CGCGCACATTTCCCCGAAAAGTGCCACCTGACGTCTAAGAAACCATTATTATCATGACATTAACCTATAA
AAATAGGCGTATCACGAGGCCCTTTCGTCTTCACGTCG
Features (pLannotate 1.2.2; 17 found; start..end, strand, type, name):
      6..50      +  promoter       T5 promoter: bacteriophage T5 promoter for E. coli RNA polymerase, with embedded lac operator
     58..74      +  protein_bind   lac operator: The lac repressor binds to the lac operator to inhibit transcription in E. coli. This inhibition can be relieved by adding lactose or isopropyl-β-D-thiogalactopyranoside (IPTG). lac repressor encoded by lacI
    111..176     +  sig_peptide    pelB signal sequence: leader peptide for secretion; pelB (fragment)
    372..1340    +  CDS            ydeU (fragment): YDEU_ECOLI - Protein uncertain: Swiss-Prot protein existence level 5. From Escherichia coli (strain K12).
   1371..1465    +  terminator     lambda t0 terminator: transcription terminator from phage lambda
   1480..1508    +  promoter       cat promoter (fragment): promoter of the E. coli cat gene encoding chloramphenicol acetyltransferase
   1509..2165    +  CDS            cat: CAT_ECOLX - Experimental evidence at protein level: Swiss-Prot protein existence level 1. This enzyme is an effector of chloramphenicol resistance in bacteria. From Escherichia coli. This protein is used as a marker in many commonly used cloning vectors, such as pACYC184.
   2233..2319    +  terminator     rrnB T1 terminator: Escherichia coli rrnB; transcription terminator T1 from the E. coli rrnB gene
   2342..2359    -  promoter       tet promoter (fragment): E. coli promoter for tetracycline efflux protein gene
   2378..2399    -  protein_bind   CAP binding site: CAP binding activates transcription in the presence of cAMP. E. coli catabolite activator protein
   2412..3494    -  CDS            lacI: lac repressor; lacI; The lac repressor binds to the lac operator to inhibit transcription in E. coli. This inhibition can be relieved by adding lactose or isopropyl-β-D-thiogalactopyranoside (IPTG).
   3495..3572    -  promoter       lacIq promoter: lacI (mutant); In the lacIq allele, a single base change in the promoter boosts expression of the lacI gene about 10-fold.
   3621..3662    +  CDS            rop (fragment): Rop protein, which maintains plasmids at low copy number; rop
   3764..3904    +  misc_feature   bom: basis of mobility region from pBR322
   4090..4678    -  rep_origin     ori: high-copy-number ColE1/pMB1/pBR322/pUC origin of replication
   4849..5709    -  CDS            AmpR: β-lactamase; bla; confers resistance to ampicillin, carbenicillin, and related antibiotics
   5710..5814    -  promoter       AmpR promoter: bla
