[The description below was written by a language model from this plasmid's Addgene catalogue record and pLannotate feature annotations shown in this document.]
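Description:
pQE80_T5_AP10-ehaA_LacI is a bacterial expression plasmid built on the Qiagen pQE80 backbone for inducible production of the AP10 helixCAM in E. coli. The sequenced record is 5,918 nt. It replicates from a high-copy ColE1/pMB1-type origin, with an adjacent pBR322 bom region and only a short remnant of rop, and it is selected with ampicillin through a β-lactamase gene under its own promoter. The feature table also shows a chloramphenicol acetyltransferase coding sequence preceded by only a fragment of the cat promoter. This element is carried over from the backbone, and the catalogue does not list chloramphenicol as a selection marker.

The expression cassette is driven by the phage T5 promoter, which is read by E. coli RNA polymerase and carries an embedded lac operator, followed by a second lac operator. The plasmid encodes its own lac repressor from the lacIq promoter, so transcription is held off until it is relieved by IPTG. Downstream lies a pelB signal sequence for export across the inner membrane, then an unannotated stretch that presumably contains the AP10 portion. After that comes a region annotated as a fragment of ydeU, which likely corresponds to the ehaA part of the synthetic 1,239 bp AP10-ehaA insert. The lambda t0 terminator closes the transcription unit, and an rrnB T1 terminator follows the cat gene. By its name and stated purpose, the construct belongs to the helixCAM platform for programmable cellular assembly, in which cells are induced to express a defined adhesion module. The record itself does not describe the AP10 domain or its binding partner.
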