Addgene plasmid #186318: pQE80_T5_AP10-ehaA_LacI
Purpose: Plasmid for inducible E coli expression of the AP10 helixCAM.
Depositing lab: George Church. Depositing organization: Harvard Medical School. Publication: helixCAM: A platform for programmable cellular assembly in bacteria and human cells. Chao G, Wannier TM, Gutierrez C, Borders NC, Appleton E, Chadha A, Lebar T, Church GM. Cell. 2022 Aug 23. pii: S0092-8674(22)01061-3. doi: 10.1016/j.cell.2022.08.012. PubMed 36055250.
Backbone
  Vector backbone: pQE80
  Backbone manufacturer: Qiagen
  Vector type: Bacterial Expression
Growth in bacteria
  Bacterial resistance: Ampicillin, 100 μg/mL
  Growth temperature: 37°C
  Growth strain: NEBExpress Iq Competent E coli
  Growth instructions: Grows in normal cloning strains and conditions. Provided in the NEBExpress Iq strain for ease of expression induction.
  Copy number: High Copy
Gene/Insert
  Gene/Insert name: AP10-ehaA
  Species: Synthetic
  Insert size (bp): 1239
Terms and licenses: Academic/Nonprofit Terms; Industry Terms: Not Available to Industry
How to cite: pQE80_T5_AP10-ehaA_LacI was a gift from George Church (Addgene plasmid # 186318 ; http://n2t.net/addgene:186318 ; RRID:Addgene_186318)
